Addgene plasmid #77151: IPPK gRNA (BRDN0001145851)
Purpose: 3rd generation lentiviral gRNA plasmid targeting human IPPK
Depositing lab: John Doench & David Root. Depositing organization: Broad Institute. Publication: Optimized sgRNA design to maximize activity and minimize off-target effects of CRISPR-Cas9. Doench JG, Fusi N, Sullender M, Hegde M, Vaimberg EW, Donovan KF, Smith I, Tothova Z, Wilen C, Orchard R, Virgin HW, Listgarten J, Root DE. Nat Biotechnol. 2016 Jan 18. doi: 10.1038/nbt.3437. PubMed 26780180.
Backbone
  Vector backbone: lentiGuide-Puro
  Backbone manufacturer: Zhang Lab (Addgene plasmid # 52963)
  Vector type: Mammalian Expression, Lentiviral, CRISPR
  Selectable markers: Puromycin
Growth in bacteria
  Bacterial resistance: Ampicillin, 100 μg/mL
  Growth temperature: 37°C
  Growth strain: DH5alpha
  Copy number: High Copy
Gene/Insert
  Gene/Insert name: IPPK (alt names: IPPK; NM_022755.5)
  gRNA/shRNA sequence: AAGGACCTGGATACTCTCAG
  Species: H. sapiens (human)
  Entrez Gene: IPPK (a.k.a. IP5K, IPK1, C9orf12, INSP5K2, FLJ13163, KIAA0699, bA476B13.1)
  Promoter: hU6
  Cloning method: Unknown
  Sequencing primers: 5′ U6-F; 3′ pS2-R
Terms and licenses: Academic/Nonprofit Terms; Industry Terms: Not Available to Industry
Depositor comments: The gRNA was designed to target the following Genbank reference sequence(s): NM_022755.5. Note that this plasmid does NOT contain Cas9. It should be used in conjunction with lentiCas9-Blast (Addgene #52962) or otherwise with cell lines already expressing Cas9. Browse the full kinome gRNA library at http://www.addgene.org/pooled-library/broadgpp-human-kinome/ or visit http://www.broadinstitute.org/rnai/public/ for detailed protocols and information.
How to cite: IPPK gRNA (BRDN0001145851) was a gift from John Doench & David Root (Addgene plasmid # 77151 ; http://n2t.net/addgene:77151 ; RRID:Addgene_77151)
