[The description below was written by a language model from this plasmid's Addgene catalogue record and pLannotate feature annotations shown in this document.]
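Description:
IPPK gRNA (BRDN0001145851) is a third-generation lentiviral guide RNA plasmid built on the lentiGuide-Puro backbone and designed to direct CRISPR-Cas9 cutting to the human IPPK gene, with the guide designed against its RefSeq transcript. It is propagated in E. coli as a high-copy plasmid through a ColE1/pUC-type origin with ampicillin selection from the bla gene. The bacterial backbone also carries an f1 origin, an SV40 origin and polyadenylation signal, and remnants of lac and T7/T3 cloning-vector sequence.

The lentiviral transfer cassette begins with an RSV promoter fused to a truncated HIV-1 5' LTR, which makes genomic RNA production independent of Tat. This is followed by the Ψ packaging signal with a gag fragment, the Rev response element for nuclear export of the unspliced genome, and a cPPT/CTS. The cassette ends with a self-inactivating ΔU3 3' LTR that disables LTR-driven transcription after integration.

Two expression units sit within this frame. A human U6 RNA polymerase III promoter drives the IPPK-specific spacer joined to the Streptococcus pyogenes gRNA scaffold. An EF-1α core promoter with its intron A drives puromycin N-acetyltransferase for selection of transduced mammalian cells, and a WPRE downstream enhances transcript expression.

The plasmid does not encode Cas9, so it must be used with a separate Cas9 vector such as lentiCas9-Blast or in cells that already express Cas9. It belongs to a human kinome gRNA collection developed alongside work on optimized sgRNA design, and it is suited to knocking out IPPK in human cells through stable lentiviral delivery.
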