Features (pLannotate 1.2.2; 29 found; start..end, strand, type, name):
     14..80      +  CDS            small t antigen (fragment): SV40 (simian virus 40) small t antigen
    106..317     +  promoter       EF-1α core promoter: core promoter for human elongation factor EF-1α
    318..1256    +  intron         EF-1α intron A: intron upstream of the start codon of human EF-1α
   1278..1877    +  CDS            PuroR (fragment): puromycin N-acetyltransferase; pac from Streptomyces; confers resistance to puromycin
   1893..2481    +  misc_feature   WPRE: woodchuck hepatitis virus posttranscriptional regulatory element
   2532..2551    +  misc_feature   cPPT/CTS (fragment): central polypurine tract and central termination sequence of HIV-1
   2553..2786    +  LTR            3' LTR (ΔU3): self-inactivating 3' long terminal repeat (LTR) from HIV-1
   2864..2985    +  polyA_signal   SV40 poly(A) signal: SV40 polyadenylation signal
   3025..3160    +  rep_origin     SV40 ori: SV40 origin of replication
   3181..3199    -  promoter       T7 promoter: promoter for bacteriophage T7 RNA polymerase
   3207..3362    +  CDS            lacZα (fragment): LacZα fragment of β-galactosidase; lacZ fragment
   3367..3795    +  rep_origin     f1 ori (sequence partly withheld): f1 bacteriophage origin of replication; arrow indicates direction of (+) strand synthesis
   3848..3952    +  promoter       AmpR promoter: bla
   3953..4813    +  CDS            AmpR: β-lactamase; bla; confers resistance to ampicillin, carbenicillin, and related antibiotics
   4984..5572    +  rep_origin     ori: high-copy-number ColE1/pMB1/pBR322/pUC origin of replication
   5755..5847    +  CDS            lacI (fragment): lac repressor; lacI; The lac repressor binds to the lac operator to inhibit transcription in E. coli. This inhibition can be relieved by adding lactose or isopropyl-β-D-thiogalactopyranoside (IPTG).
   5860..5881    +  protein_bind   CAP binding site: CAP binding activates transcription in the presence of cAMP. E. coli catabolite activator protein
   5896..5926    +  promoter       lac promoter: promoter for the E. coli lac operon
   5934..5950    +  protein_bind   lac operator: The lac repressor binds to the lac operator to inhibit transcription in E. coli. This inhibition can be relieved by adding lactose or isopropyl-β-D-thiogalactopyranoside (IPTG). lac repressor encoded by lacI
   5995..6013    +  promoter       T3 promoter: promoter for bacteriophage T3 RNA polymerase
   6041..6267    +  promoter       RSV promoter: Rous sarcoma virus enhancer/promoter
   6268..6448    +  LTR            5' LTR (truncated): truncated 5' long terminal repeat (LTR) from HIV-1
   6495..6620    +  misc_feature   HIV-1 Ψ: packaging signal of human immunodeficiency virus type 1
   6604..6967    +  CDS            HIV-1 gag (fragment): gag protein from human immunodeficiency virus 1; gag
   7113..7346    +  misc_feature   RRE: The Rev response element (RRE) of HIV-1 allows for Rev-dependent mRNA export from the nucleus to the cytoplasm.
   7723..7749    +  CDS            Rev (fragment): human immunodeficiency virus 1 (HIV-1) Rev protein; rev; enhances nuclear export of unspliced and incompletely spliced viral mRNAs
   7753..7993    +  promoter       U6 promoter: RNA polymerase III promoter for human U6 snRNA
   8023..8098    +  misc_RNA       gRNA scaffold: guide RNA scaffold for the Streptococcus pyogenes CRISPR/Cas9 system
   8154..8271    +  misc_feature   cPPT/CTS: central polypurine tract and central termination sequence of HIV-1
>Addgene plasmid #77151 | IPPK gRNA (BRDN0001145851) | addgene full sequence | sequence record 187214 | Addgene Assembled Sequence
CCCGGGTGCAAAGATGGATAAAGTTTTAAACAGAGAGGAATCTTTGCAGCTAATGGACCTTCTAGGTCTT
GAAAGGAGTGGGAATTGGCTCCGGTGCCCGTCAGTGGGCAGAGCGCACATCGCCCACAGTCCCCGAGAAG
TTGGGGGGAGGGGTCGGCAATTGATCCGGTGCCTAGAGAAGGTGGCGCGGGGTAAACTGGGAAAGTGATG
TCGTGTACTGGCTCCGCCTTTTTCCCGAGGGTGGGGGAGAACCGTATATAAGTGCAGTAGTCGCCGTGAA
CGTTCTTTTTCGCAACGGGTTTGCCGCCAGAACACAGGTAAGTGCCGTGTGTGGTTCCCGCGGGCCTGGC
CTCTTTACGGGTTATGGCCCTTGCGTGCCTTGAATTACTTCCACCTGGCTGCAGTACGTGATTCTTGATC
CCGAGCTTCGGGTTGGAAGTGGGTGGGAGAGTTCGAGGCCTTGCGCTTAAGGAGCCCCTTCGCCTCGTGC
TTGAGTTGAGGCCTGGCCTGGGCGCTGGGGCCGCCGCGTGCGAATCTGGTGGCACCTTCGCGCCTGTCTC
GCTGCTTTCGATAAGTCTCTAGCCATTTAAAATTTTTGATGACCTGCTGCGACGCTTTTTTTCTGGCAAG
ATAGTCTTGTAAATGCGGGCCAAGATCTGCACACTGGTATTTCGGTTTTTGGGGCCGCGGGCGGCGACGG
GGCCCGTGCGTCCCAGCGCACATGTTCGGCGAGGCGGGGCCTGCGAGCGCGGCCACCGAGAATCGGACGG
GGGTAGTCTCAAGCTGGCCGGCCTGCTCTGGTGCCTGGCCTCGCGCCGCCGTGTATCGCCCCGCCCTGGG
CGGCAAGGCTGGCCCGGTCGGCACCAGTTGCGTGAGCGGAAAGATGGCCGCTTCCCGGCCCTGCTGCAGG
GAGCTCAAAATGGAGGACGCGGCGCTCGGGAGAGCGGGCGGGTGAGTCACCCACACAAAGGAAAAGGGCC
TTTCCGTCCTCAGCCGTCGCTTCATGTGACTCCACGGAGTACCGGGCGCCGTCCAGGCACCTCGATTAGT
TCTCGAGCTTTTGGAGTACGTCGTCTTTAGGTTGGGGGGAGGGGTTTTATGCGATGGAGTTTCCCCACAC
TGAGTGGGTGGAGACTGAAGTTAGGCCAGCTTGGCACTTGATGTAATTCTCCTTGGAATTTGCCCTTTTT
GAGTTTGGATCTTGGTTCATTCTCAAGCCTCAGACAGTGGTTCAAAGTTTTTTTCTTCCATTTCAGGTGT
CGTGACGTACGGCCACCATGACCGAGTACAAGCCCACGGTGCGCCTCGCCACCCGCGACGACGTCCCCAG
GGCCGTACGCACCCTCGCCGCCGCGTTCGCCGACTACCCCGCCACGCGCCACACCGTCGATCCGGACCGC
CACATCGAGCGGGTCACCGAGCTGCAAGAACTCTTCCTCACGCGCGTCGGGCTCGACATCGGCAAGGTGT
GGGTCGCGGACGACGGCGCCGCCGTGGCGGTCTGGACCACGCCGGAGAGCGTCGAAGCGGGGGCGGTGTT
CGCCGAGATCGGCCCGCGCATGGCCGAGTTGAGCGGTTCCCGGCTGGCCGCGCAGCAACAGATGGAAGGC
CTCCTGGCGCCGCACCGGCCCAAGGAGCCCGCGTGGTTCCTGGCCACCGTCGGAGTCTCGCCCGACCACC
AGGGCAAGGGTCTGGGCAGCGCCGTCGTGCTCCCCGGAGTGGAGGCGGCCGAGCGCGCCGGGGTGCCCGC
CTTCCTGGAGACCTCCGCGCCCCGCAACCTCCCCTTCTACGAGCGGCTCGGCTTCACCGTCACCGCCGAC
GTCGAGGTGCCCGAAGGACCGCGCACCTGGTGCATGACCCGCAAGCCCGGTGCCTGAACGCGTTAAGTCG
ACAATCAACCTCTGGATTACAAAATTTGTGAAAGATTGACTGGTATTCTTAACTATGTTGCTCCTTTTAC
GCTATGTGGATACGCTGCTTTAATGCCTTTGTATCATGCTATTGCTTCCCGTATGGCTTTCATTTTCTCC
TCCTTGTATAAATCCTGGTTGCTGTCTCTTTATGAGGAGTTGTGGCCCGTTGTCAGGCAACGTGGCGTGG
TGTGCACTGTGTTTGCTGACGCAACCCCCACTGGTTGGGGCATTGCCACCACCTGTCAGCTCCTTTCCGG
GACTTTCGCTTTCCCCCTCCCTATTGCCACGGCGGAACTCATCGCCGCCTGCCTTGCCCGCTGCTGGACA
GGGGCTCGGCTGTTGGGCACTGACAATTCCGTGGTGTTGTCGGGGAAATCATCGTCCTTTCCTTGGCTGC
TCGCCTGTGTTGCCACCTGGATTCTGCGCGGGACGTCCTTCTGCTACGTCCCTTCGGCCCTCAATCCAGC
GGACCTTCCTTCCCGCGGCCTGCTGCCGGCTCTGCGGCCTCTTCCGCGTCTTCGCCTTCGCCCTCAGACG
AGTCGGATCTCCCTTTGGGCCGCCTCCCCGCGTCGACTTTAAGACCAATGACTTACAAGGCAGCTGTAGA
TCTTAGCCACTTTTTAAAAGAAAAGGGGGGACTGGAAGGGCTAATTCACTCCCAACGAAGACAAGATCTG
CTTTTTGCTTGTACTGGGTCTCTCTGGTTAGACCAGATCTGAGCCTGGGAGCTCTCTGGCTAACTAGGGA
ACCCACTGCTTAAGCCTCAATAAAGCTTGCCTTGAGTGCTTCAAGTAGTGTGTGCCCGTCTGTTGTGTGA
CTCTGGTAACTAGAGATCCCTCAGACCCTTTTAGTCAGTGTGGAAAATCTCTAGCAGTACGTATAGTAGT
TCATGTCATCTTATTATTCAGTATTTATAACTTGCAAAGAAATGAATATCAGAGAGTGAGAGGAACTTGT
TTATTGCAGCTTATAATGGTTACAAATAAAGCAATAGCATCACAAATTTCACAAATAAAGCATTTTTTTC
ACTGCATTCTAGTTGTGGTTTGTCCAAACTCATCAATGTATCTTATCATGTCTGGCTCTAGCTATCCCGC
CCCTAACTCCGCCCATCCCGCCCCTAACTCCGCCCAGTTCCGCCCATTCTCCGCCCCATGGCTGACTAAT
TTTTTTTATTTATGCAGAGGCCGAGGCCGCCTCGGCCTCTGAGCTATTCCAGAAGTAGTGAGGAGGCTTT
TTTGGAGGCCTAGGGACGTACCCAATTCGCCCTATAGTGAGTCGTATTACGCGCGCTCACTGGCCGTCGT
TTTACAACGTCGTGACTGGGAAAACCCTGGCGTTACCCAACTTAATCGCCTTGCAGCACATCCCCCTTTC
GCCAGCTGGCGTAATAGCGAAGAGGCCCGCACCGATCGCCCTTCCCAACAGTTGCGCAGCCTGAATGGCG
AATGGG
[124 nt withheld, positions 3367-3490]
C
[91 nt withheld, positions 3492-3582]
A
[49 nt withheld, positions 3584-3632]
CCTTTGACGTTGGAGTCCACGTTCTTT
[37 nt withheld, positions 3660-3696]
ACCCTATCTCGGTCTATTCTTTTGATTTATAAGGGATTTTGCCGATTTCGGCCTATTGGTTAAAAAATGA
GCTGATTTAACAAAAATTTAACGCGAATTTTAACAAAATATTAACGCTTACAATTTAGGTGGCACTTTTC
GGGGAAATGTGCGCGGAACCCCTATTTGTTTATTTTTCTAAATACATTCAAATATGTATCCGCTCATGAG
ACAATAACCCTGATAAATGCTTCAATAATATTGAAAAAGGAAGAGTATGAGTATTCAACATTTCCGTGTC
GCCCTTATTCCCTTTTTTGCGGCATTTTGCCTTCCTGTTTTTGCTCACCCAGAAACGCTGGTGAAAGTAA
AAGATGCTGAAGATCAGTTGGGTGCACGAGTGGGTTACATCGAACTGGATCTCAACAGCGGTAAGATCCT
TGAGAGTTTTCGCCCCGAAGAACGTTTTCCAATGATGAGCACTTTTAAAGTTCTGCTATGTGGCGCGGTA
TTATCCCGTATTGACGCCGGGCAAGAGCAACTCGGTCGCCGCATACACTATTCTCAGAATGACTTGGTTG
AGTACTCACCAGTCACAGAAAAGCATCTTACGGATGGCATGACAGTAAGAGAATTATGCAGTGCTGCCAT
AACCATGAGTGATAACACTGCGGCCAACTTACTTCTGACAACGATCGGAGGACCGAAGGAGCTAACCGCT
TTTTTGCACAACATGGGGGATCATGTAACTCGCCTTGATCGTTGGGAACCGGAGCTGAATGAAGCCATAC
CAAACGACGAGCGTGACACCACGATGCCTGTAGCAATGGCAACAACGTTGCGCAAACTATTAACTGGCGA
ACTACTTACTCTAGCTTCCCGGCAACAATTAATAGACTGGATGGAGGCGGATAAAGTTGCAGGACCACTT
CTGCGCTCGGCCCTTCCGGCTGGCTGGTTTATTGCTGATAAATCTGGAGCCGGTGAGCGTGGGTCTCGCG
GTATCATTGCAGCACTGGGGCCAGATGGTAAGCCCTCCCGTATCGTAGTTATCTACACGACGGGGAGTCA
GGCAACTATGGATGAACGAAATAGACAGATCGCTGAGATAGGTGCCTCACTGATTAAGCATTGGTAACTG
TCAGACCAAGTTTACTCATATATACTTTAGATTGATTTAAAACTTCATTTTTAATTTAAAAGGATCTAGG
TGAAGATCCTTTTTGATAATCTCATGACCAAAATCCCTTAACGTGAGTTTTCGTTCCACTGAGCGTCAGA
CCCCGTAGAAAAGATCAAAGGATCTTCTTGAGATCCTTTTTTTCTGCGCGTAATCTGCTGCTTGCAAACA
AAAAAACCACCGCTACCAGCGGTGGTTTGTTTGCCGGATCAAGAGCTACCAACTCTTTTTCCGAAGGTAA
CTGGCTTCAGCAGAGCGCAGATACCAAATACTGTTCTTCTAGTGTAGCCGTAGTTAGGCCACCACTTCAA
GAACTCTGTAGCACCGCCTACATACCTCGCTCTGCTAATCCTGTTACCAGTGGCTGCTGCCAGTGGCGAT
AAGTCGTGTCTTACCGGGTTGGACTCAAGACGATAGTTACCGGATAAGGCGCAGCGGTCGGGCTGAACGG
GGGGTTCGTGCACACAGCCCAGCTTGGAGCGAACGACCTACACCGAACTGAGATACCTACAGCGTGAGCT
ATGAGAAAGCGCCACGCTTCCCGAAGGGAGAAAGGCGGACAGGTATCCGGTAAGCGGCAGGGTCGGAACA
GGAGAGCGCACGAGGGAGCTTCCAGGGGGAAACGCCTGGTATCTTTATAGTCCTGTCGGGTTTCGCCACC
TCTGACTTGAGCGTCGATTTTTGTGATGCTCGTCAGGGGGGCGGAGCCTATGGAAAAACGCCAGCAACGC
GGCCTTTTTACGGTTCCTGGCCTTTTGCTGGCCTTTTGCTCACATGTTCTTTCCTGCGTTATCCCCTGAT
TCTGTGGATAACCGTATTACCGCCTTTGAGTGAGCTGATACCGCTCGCCGCAGCCGAACGACCGAGCGCA
GCGAGTCAGTGAGCGAGGAAGCGGAAGAGCGCCCAATACGCAAACCGCCTCTCCCCGCGCGTTGGCCGAT
TCATTAATGCAGCTGGCACGACAGGTTTCCCGACTGGAAAGCGGGCAGTGAGCGCAACGCAATTAATGTG
AGTTAGCTCACTCATTAGGCACCCCAGGCTTTACACTTTATGCTTCCGGCTCGTATGTTGTGTGGAATTG
TGAGCGGATAACAATTTCACACAGGAAACAGCTATGACCATGATTACGCCAAGCGCGCAATTAACCCTCA
CTAAAGGGAACAAAAGCTGGAGCTGCAAGCTTAATGTAGTCTTATGCAATACTCTTGTAGTCTTGCAACA
TGGTAACGATGAGTTAGCAACATGCCTTACAAGGAGAGAAAAAGCACCGTGCATGCCGATTGGTGGAAGT
AAGGTGGTACGATCGTGCCTTATTAGGAAGGCAACAGACGGGTCTGACATGGATTGGACGAACCACTGAA
TTGCCGCATTGCAGAGATATTGTATTTAAGTGCCTAGCTCGATACATAAACGGGTCTCTCTGGTTAGACC
AGATCTGAGCCTGGGAGCTCTCTGGCTAACTAGGGAACCCACTGCTTAAGCCTCAATAAAGCTTGCCTTG
AGTGCTTCAAGTAGTGTGTGCCCGTCTGTTGTGTGACTCTGGTAACTAGAGATCCCTCAGACCCTTTTAG
TCAGTGTGGAAAATCTCTAGCAGTGGCGCCCGAACAGGGACTTGAAAGCGAAAGGGAAACCAGAGGAGCT
CTCTCGACGCAGGACTCGGCTTGCTGAAGCGCGCACGGCAAGAGGCGAGGGGCGGCGACTGGTGAGTACG
CCAAAAATTTTGACTAGCGGAGGCTAGAAGGAGAGAGATGGGTGCGAGAGCGTCAGTATTAAGCGGGGGA
GAATTAGATCGCGATGGGAAAAAATTCGGTTAAGGCCAGGGGGAAAGAAAAAATATAAATTAAAACATAT
AGTATGGGCAAGCAGGGAGCTAGAACGATTCGCAGTTAATCCTGGCCTGTTAGAAACATCAGAAGGCTGT
AGACAAATACTGGGACAGCTACAACCATCCCTTCAGACAGGATCAGAAGAACTTAGATCATTATATAATA
CAGTAGCAACCCTCTATTGTGTGCATCAAAGGATAGAGATAAAAGACACCAAGGAAGCTTTAGACAAGAT
AGAGGAAGAGCAAAACAAAAGTAAGACCACCGCACAGCAAGCGGCCGCTGATCTTCAGACCTGGAGGAGG
AGATATGAGGGACAATTGGAGAAGTGAATTATATAAATATAAAGTAGTAAAAATTGAACCATTAGGAGTA
GCACCCACCAAGGCAAAGAGAAGAGTGGTGCAGAGAGAAAAAAGAGCAGTGGGAATAGGAGCTTTGTTCC
TTGGGTTCTTGGGAGCAGCAGGAAGCACTATGGGCGCAGCGTCAATGACGCTGACGGTACAGGCCAGACA
ATTATTGTCTGGTATAGTGCAGCAGCAGAACAATTTGCTGAGGGCTATTGAGGCGCAACAGCATCTGTTG
CAACTCACAGTCTGGGGCATCAAGCAGCTCCAGGCAAGAATCCTGGCTGTGGAAAGATACCTAAAGGATC
AACAGCTCCTGGGGATTTGGGGTTGCTCTGGAAAACTCATTTGCACCACTGCTGTGCCTTGGAATGCTAG
TTGGAGTAATAAATCTCTGGAACAGATTTGGAATCACACGACCTGGATGGAGTGGGACAGAGAAATTAAC
AATTACACAAGCTTAATACACTCCTTAATTGAAGAATCGCAAAACCAGCAAGAAAAGAATGAACAAGAAT
TATTGGAATTAGATAAATGGGCAAGTTTGTGGAATTGGTTTAACATAACAAATTGGCTGTGGTATATAAA
ATTATTCATAATGATAGTAGGAGGCTTGGTAGGTTTAAGAATAGTTTTTGCTGTACTTTCTATAGTGAAT
AGAGTTAGGCAGGGATATTCACCATTATCGTTTCAGACCCACCTCCCAACCCCGAGGGGACCCAGAGAGG
GCCTATTTCCCATGATTCCTTCATATTTGCATATACGATACAAGGCTGTTAGAGAGATAATTAGAATTAA
TTTGACTGTAAACACAAAGATATTAGTACAAAATACGTGACGTAGAAAGTAATAATTTCTTGGGTAGTTT
GCAGTTTTAAAATTATGTTTTAAAATGGACTATCATATGCTTACCGTAACTTGAAAGTATTTCGATTTCT
TGGCTTTATATATCTTGTGGAAAGGACGAAACACCGAAGGACCTGGATACTCTCAGGTTTTAGAGCTAGA
AATAGCAAGTTAAAATAAGGCTAGTCCGTTATCAACTTGAAAAAGTGGCACCGAGTCGGTGCTTTTTTAA
GCTTGGCGTAACTAGATCTTGAGACAAATGGCAGTATTCATCCACAATTTTAAAAGAAAAGGGGGGATTG
GGGGGTACAGTGCAGGGGAAAGAATAGTAGACATAATAGCAACAGACATACAAACTAAAGAATTACAAAA
ACAAATTACAAAAATTCAAAATTTTCGGGTTTATTACAGGGACAGCAGAGATCCACTTTGGCGCCGGCTC
GAGGGGG
