>Addgene plasmid #77151 | IPPK gRNA (BRDN0001145851) | depositor partial sequence | sequence record 144611 | Target Sequence
AAGGACCTGGATACTCTCAG
