>Addgene plasmid #77151 | IPPK gRNA (BRDN0001145851) | addgene partial sequence | sequence record 187213 | hU6-F
TAGAAAGTAATAATTTCTTGGGTAGTTTGCAGTTTTAAAATTATGTTTTAAAATGGACTATCATATGCTT
ACCGTAACTTGAAAGTATTTCGATTTCTTGGCTTTATATATCTTGTGGAAAGGACGAAACACCGAAGGAC
CTGGATACTCTCAGGTTTTAGAGCTAGAAATAGCAAGTTAAAATAAGGCTAGTCCGTTATCAACTTGAAA
AAGTGGCACCGAGTCGGTGCTTTTTTAAGCTTGGCGTAACTAGATCTTGAGACAAATGGCAGTATTCATC
CACAATTTTAAAAGAAAAGGGGGGATTGGGGGGTACAGTGCAGGGGAAAGAATAGTAGACATAATAGCAA
CAGACATACAAACTAAAGAATTACAAAAACAAATTACAAAAATTCAAAATTTTCGGGTTTATTACAGGGA
CAGCAGAGATCCACTTTGGCGCCGGCTCGAGGGGGCCCGGGTGCAAAGATGGATAAAGTTTTAAACAGAG
AGGAATCTTTGCAGCTAATGGACCTTCTAGGTCTTGAAAGGAGTGGGAATTGGCTCCGGTGCCCGTCAGT
GGGCAGAGCG
